Addgene plasmid #126166: pBbE20k-RFP
Purpose: Constitutive expression vector for Escherichia coli. BglBrick compatible.
Depositing lab: Nigel Scrutton. Depositing organization: University of Manchester. Publication: SelProm: A Queryable and Predictive Expression Vector Selection Tool for Escherichia coli. Jervis AJ, Carbonell P, Taylor S, Sung R, Dunstan MS, Robinson CJ, Breitling R, Takano E, Scrutton NS. ACS Synth Biol. 2019 Mar 18. doi: 10.1021/acssynbio.8b00399. PubMed 30870592.
Backbone
  Vector backbone: pBb
  Backbone size w/o insert (bp): 2181
  Vector type: Bacterial Expression, Synthetic Biology
Growth in bacteria
  Bacterial resistance: Kanamycin, 50 μg/mL
  Growth temperature: 37°C
  Growth strain: DH5alpha
  Copy number: High Copy
Gene/Insert
  Gene/Insert name: RFP
  Species: Synthetic
  Insert size (bp): 678
  Promoter: S23200
  Cloning method: Unknown
  Sequencing primers: 5′ CTGCGCCATCAGATCCTTGG
Terms and licenses: Academic/Nonprofit Terms; Industry Terms: Not Available to Industry
Depositor comments: Cloning method was In-Fusion.
How to cite: pBbE20k-RFP was a gift from Nigel Scrutton (Addgene plasmid # 126166 ; http://n2t.net/addgene:126166 ; RRID:Addgene_126166)
