[The description below was written by a language model from this plasmid's Addgene catalogue record and pLannotate feature annotations shown in this document.]
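Description:
pBbE20k-RFP is a small bacterial expression plasmid of the pBb (BglBrick-compatible) vector family, built for constitutive gene expression in Escherichia coli and used in synthetic biology. It replicates from a high-copy ColE1/pMB1-type origin and is selected with kanamycin through the neo (nptII) aminoglycoside phosphotransferase gene, which lies on the opposite strand to the expression cassette and is followed by a lambda t0 terminator. A short fragment annotated as Tn5 transposase sits just upstream of the resistance gene, spanning the numbering origin. It is most likely a non-functional remnant of the Tn5 sequence from which the kanamycin marker derives, rather than an intended part. The sequenced record is 2,800 nt, slightly less than the sum of the catalogue's backbone (2,181 bp) and insert (678 bp) sizes.

The payload is a 678 bp synthetic RFP reading frame, identified by annotation as mRFP1, the monomeric DsRed derivative. The catalogue names its promoter as S23200, while automated annotation of the same region reports a partial match to the strong constitutive Registry promoter J23119. This suggests a member or variant of that sigma70 promoter family, although the record does not define the relationship. No repressor gene or operator is annotated, in keeping with the stated constitutive design. Transcription is terminated downstream by tandem rrnB T1 and T7Te terminators, which insulate the cassette from the origin.

RFP acts as a fluorescent reporter of promoter and vector strength, and as a placeholder that can be swapped for a gene of interest using BglBrick-style cloning. The plasmid belongs to a vector set characterised to guide and predict expression vector choice in E. coli.
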