Features (pLannotate 1.2.2; 8 found; start..end, strand, type, name):
     12..41      +  promoter       J23119 promoter (fragment): bacterial promoter (Registry of Standard Biological Parts BBa J23119)
     87..764     +  CDS            mRFP1: monomeric derivative of DsRed (Campbell et al., 2002)
    797..868     +  terminator     rrnB T1 terminator: transcription terminator T1 from the E. coli rrnB gene
    884..911     +  terminator     T7Te terminator: phage T7 early transcription terminator
   1069..1657    -  rep_origin     ori: high-copy-number ColE1/pMB1/pBR322/pUC origin of replication
   1745..1839    -  terminator     lambda t0 terminator: transcription terminator from phage lambda
   1873..2664    -  CDS            neo: KKA2_KLEPN - Also known as kan, nptII. Experimental evidence at protein level: Swiss-Prot protein existence level 1. Resistance to kanamycin, neomycin, paromomycin, ribostamycin, butirosin and gentamicin B. From Klebsiella pneumoniae.
   2696..9       -  CDS            tnpA (fragment) (across the origin): TN5P_ECOLX - Also known as tnp. Experimental evidence at protein level: Swiss-Prot protein existence level 1. Mediates transposition of transposon Tn5 by a 'cut and paste' mechanism. First, the monomeric transposase binds the 19 bp inverted DNA repeats flanking the transposon. Then, dimerization of the DNA- bound transposase creates a synaptic DNA complex. After nicking of the first DNA strand, excision of the transposon proceeds through a series of intermediates. The transposase then mediates the insertion of the transposon at a new site by strand transfer. The activity of the wild- type tran
>Addgene plasmid #126166 | pBbE20k-RFP | addgene full sequence | sequence record 247471 | Addgene NGS Result
GACGTCTTTATAGCTAGCTCAGTCCTAGGTACAATGCTAGCAGGTTTAATCGAATTCAAAAGATCTTTTA
AGAAGGAGATATACATATGGCGAGTAGCGAAGACGTTATCAAAGAGTTCATGCGTTTCAAAGTTCGTATG
GAAGGTTCCGTTAACGGTCACGAGTTCGAAATCGAAGGTGAAGGTGAAGGTCGTCCGTACGAAGGTACCC
AGACCGCTAAACTGAAAGTTACCAAAGGTGGTCCGCTGCCGTTCGCTTGGGACATCCTGTCCCCGCAGTT
CCAGTACGGTTCCAAAGCTTACGTTAAACACCCGGCTGACATCCCGGACTACCTGAAACTGTCCTTCCCG
GAAGGTTTCAAATGGGAACGTGTTATGAACTTCGAAGACGGTGGTGTTGTTACCGTTACCCAGGACTCCT
CCCTGCAAGACGGTGAGTTCATCTACAAAGTTAAACTGCGTGGTACCAACTTCCCGTCCGACGGTCCGGT
TATGCAGAAAAAAACCATGGGTTGGGAAGCTTCCACCGAACGTATGTACCCGGAAGACGGTGCTCTGAAA
GGTGAAATCAAAATGCGTCTGAAACTGAAAGACGGTGGTCACTACGACGCTGAAGTTAAAACCACCTACA
TGGCTAAAAAACCGGTTCAGCTGCCGGGTGCTTACAAAACCGACATCAAACTGGACATCACCTCCCACAA
CGAAGACTACACCATCGTTGAACAGTACGAACGTGCTGAAGGTCGTCACTCCACCGGTGCTTAAGGATCC
AAACTCGAGTAAGGATCTCCAGGCATCAAATAAAACGAAAGGCTCAGTCGAAAGACTGGGCCTTTCGTTT
TATCTGTTGTTTGTCGGTGAACGCTCTCTACTAGAGTCACACTGGCTCACCTTCGGGTGGGCCTTTCTGC
GTTTATACCTAGGGCGTTCGGCTGCGGCGAGCGGTATCAGCTCACTCAAAGGCGGTAATACGGTTATCCA
CAGAATCAGGGGATAACGCAGGAAAGAACATGTGAGCAAAAGGCCAGCAAAAGGCCAGGAACCGTAAAAA
GGCCGCGTTGCTGGCGTTTTTCCATAGGCTCCGCCCCCCTGACGAGCATCACAAAAATCGACGCTCAAGT
CAGAGGTGGCGAAACCCGACAGGACTATAAAGATACCAGGCGTTTCCCCCTGGAAGCTCCCTCGTGCGCT
CTCCTGTTCCGACCCTGCCGCTTACCGGATACCTGTCCGCCTTTCTCCCTTCGGGAAGCGTGGCGCTTTC
TCATAGCTCACGCTGTAGGTATCTCAGTTCGGTGTAGGTCGTTCGCTCCAAGCTGGGCTGTGTGCACGAA
CCCCCCGTTCAGCCCGACCGCTGCGCCTTATCCGGTAACTATCGTCTTGAGTCCAACCCGGTAAGACACG
ACTTATCGCCACTGGCAGCAGCCACTGGTAACAGGATTAGCAGAGCGAGGTATGTAGGCGGTGCTACAGA
GTTCTTGAAGTGGTGGCCTAACTACGGCTACACTAGAAGGACAGTATTTGGTATCTGCGCTCTGCTGAAG
CCAGTTACCTTCGGAAAAAGAGTTGGTAGCTCTTGATCCGGCAAACAAACCACCGCTGGTAGCGGTGGTT
TTTTTGTTTGCAAGCAGCAGATTACGCGCAGAAAAAAAGGATCTCAAGAAGATCCTTTGATCTTTTCTAC
GGGGTCTGACGCTCAGTGGAACGAAAACTCACGTTAAGGGATTTTGGTCATGACTAGTGCTTGGATTCTC
ACCAATAAAAAACGCCCGGCGGCAACCGAGCGTTCTGAACAAATCCAGATGGAGTTCTGAGGTCATTACT
GGATCTATCAACAGGAGTCCAAGCGAGCTCTCGAACCCCAGAGTCCCGCTCAGAAGAACTCGTCAAGAAG
GCGATAGAAGGCGATGCGCTGCGAATCGGGAGCGGCGATACCGTAAAGCACGAGGAAGCGGTCAGCCCAT
TCGCCGCCAAGCTCTTCAGCAATATCACGGGTAGCCAACGCTATGTCCTGATAGCGGTCCGCCACACCCA
GCCGGCCACAGTCGATGAATCCAGAAAAGCGGCCATTTTCCACCATGATATTCGGCAAGCAGGCATCGCC
ATGGGTCACGACGAGATCCTCGCCGTCGGGCATGCGCGCCTTGAGCCTGGCGAACAGTTCGGCTGGCGCG
AGCCCCTGATGCTCTTCGTCCAGATCATCCTGATCGACAAGACCGGCTTCCATCCGAGTACGTGCTCGCT
CGATGCGATGTTTCGCTTGGTGGTCGAATGGGCAGGTAGCCGGATCAAGCGTATGCAGCCGCCGCATTGC
ATCAGCCATGATGGATACTTTCTCGGCAGGAGCAAGGTGAGATGACAGGAGATCCTGCCCCGGCACTTCG
CCCAATAGCAGCCAGTCCCTTCCCGCTTCAGTGACAACGTCGAGCACAGCTGCGCAAGGAACGCCCGTCG
TGGCCAGCCACGATAGCCGCGCTGCCTCGTCCTGCAGTTCATTCAGGGCACCGGACAGGTCGGTCTTGAC
AAAAAGAACCGGGCGCCCCTGCGCTGACAGCCGGAACACGGCGGCATCAGAGCAGCCGATTGTCTGTTGT
GCCCAGTCATAGCCGAATAGCCTCTCCACCCAAGCGGCCGGAGAACCTGCGTGCAATCCATCTTGTTCAA
TCATGCGAAACGATCCTCATCCTGTCTCTTGATCAGATCATGATCCCCTGCGCCATCAGATCCTTGGCGG
CAAGAAAGCCATCCAGTTTACTTTGCAGGGCTTCCCAACCTTACCAGAGGGCGCCCCAGCTGGCAATTCC
